>Addgene plasmid #12798 | DCT.VV.Orf110 | addgene partial sequence | sequence record 19193 | T7 5'-TAATACGACTCACTATAGGG-3'
TACCGAGCTCGGATCCAGTACCCTTCACCGAATTCCAGCTGAACCACCATGGAGGAGGATACAAATATTT
CAAATAAAGTTATAAGGTACAACACTGTCAATAATATATGGGAAACATTACCTAACTTCTGGACTGGAAC
TATAAATCCAGGCGTGGTCTCGCATAAAGATGATATATATGTTGTATGCGACATCAAAGATGAAAAAAAT
GTTAAAACTTGTATATTTAGATATAACACGAATACGTATAACGGATGGGAATTGGTCACGACGACAGAAA
GCAGATTATCAGCTCTGCATACTATTCTTTATAACAATACCATAATGATGTTACATTGTTATGAATCGTA
TATGTTACAAGATACATTTAATGTGTACACTCGCGAATGGAATCATATGTGTCATCAACATTCGAATAGT
TATATCATGTACAATATACTACCCATCTACTAAGCAATTCCCGGGGATCCGAATAAAGGGTCAAGACAAT
TCTGCAGATATCCAGCACAGTGGCGGCCGCTCGAGTCTAGAGGGCCCGCGGTTCGAAGGTAAGCCTATCC
CTAACCCTCTCCTCGGTCTCGATTCTACGCGTACCGGTCATCATCACCATCACCATTGAGTTTAAACCCG
CTGATCAGCCTCGACTGTGCCTTCTAGTTGCCAGCCATCTGTTGTTTGCCCCTCCCCCGTGCCTTCCTTG
ACCCTGGAAGGTGCCACTCCCACTGTCCTTTCCTAAATAAATGAGGAAATTGCATCGCATTGTCTGAGTA
GGTGTCATTCTATCTGGGGGGGGGG
