[The description below was written by a language model from this plasmid's Addgene catalogue record.]
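Description:
DCT.VV.Orf110 is a mammalian expression plasmid built on the commercial pcDNA 3.1D V5-His-TOPO backbone (about 5.5 kb without insert) and carrying a 405 bp open reading frame from vaccinia virus, designated VV.Orf110 within its library and alternatively named VV_WR_204_f. It is propagated as a high-copy plasmid in E. coli under ampicillin selection. It also carries a neomycin resistance marker, so transfected mammalian cells can be selected with G418. The insert is recorded as flanked by intact BamHI sites at both ends, so it can be excised with that single enzyme, and it can be sequenced from the upstream T7 primer site. No feature table is provided, so the promoter and tags are not stated explicitly. Vectors of this family normally drive expression from a CMV promoter and offer C-terminal V5 and polyhistidine epitopes, but the record does not say whether the viral ORF is in frame with those tags.

The plasmid belongs to a library of individually cloned vaccinia virus ORFs assembled for screening, in work aimed at identifying the poxvirus determinants recognised by CD8+ T cells to support the design and characterisation of smallpox vaccines. In this approach, each viral ORF is expressed in mammalian cells so that its products can be tested for recognition by virus-specific T cells. The depositors caution that the library names apply only within this collection. Correspondence to ORF names in the Copenhagen and WR strains is given in an accompanying spreadsheet. Because the clones were made for screening, the insert may differ from the canonical reference sequence and should be checked against the available quality-control sequencing.
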