Addgene plasmid #12798: DCT.VV.Orf110
Purpose: This plasmid was designed for screening purposes and may contain discrepancies relative to the current canonical GenBank version of the gene.
Depositing lab: Jack Bennink & Jon Yewdell. Depositing organization: National Institute of Allergy and Infectious Diseases (NIAID). Publication: Identification of poxvirus CD8+ T cell determinants to enable rational design and characterization of smallpox vaccines. Tscharke DC, Karupiah G, Zhou J, Palmore T, Irvine KR, Haeryfar SM, Williams S, Sidney J, Sette A, Bennink JR, Yewdell JW. J Exp Med. 2005 January 3; 201(1): 95–104. 10.1084/jem.20041912 PubMed 15623576.
Backbone
  Vector backbone: pcDNA 3.1D V5-His-TOPO
  Backbone manufacturer: Invitrogen
  Backbone size w/o insert (bp): 5514
  Vector type: Mammalian Expression
  Selectable markers: Neomycin (select with G418)
Growth in bacteria
  Bacterial resistance: Ampicillin, 100 μg/mL
  Growth temperature: 37°C
  Growth strain: DH5alpha
  Copy number: High Copy
Gene/Insert
  Gene/Insert name: VV.Orf110 (alt name: VV_WR_204_f)
  Species: Vaccinia Virus
  Insert size (bp): 405
  Cloning method: Restriction Enzyme; 5′ cloning site BamHI (not destroyed); 3′ cloning site BamHI (not destroyed)
  Sequencing primers: 5′ Universal T7
Terms and licenses: Academic/Nonprofit Terms; Industry Terms: Not Available to Industry
Depositor comments: Please see the Vaccinia kit page ( https://www.addgene.org/vvorf/ ) for more information. The kit page contains the supplemental VVOrfData spreadsheet, which includes important information about this plasmid. The plasmid and insert names provided here relate only to this library. The name of the ORF (if present) in VACV strain Copenhagen and the name of the ORF (if annotated) in VACV strain WR sequence can be found in VVOrfData spreadsheet. Please note that the amino acid sequence given for each ORF in the spreadsheet may contain some errors. Additionally, changes from the expected sequence may be present in these plasmids. Please see Addgene's quality control sequence and sequencing notes in the VVOrfData spreadsheet before ordering this plasmid.
How to cite: DCT.VV.Orf110 was a gift from Jack Bennink & Jon Yewdell (Addgene plasmid # 12798 ; http://n2t.net/addgene:12798 ; RRID:Addgene_12798)
